Addgene plasmid #114388: pDONR-SUMO1
Purpose: pDONR vector with SUMO1 gene
Depositing lab: Vincent Dion. Depositing organization: Universite de Lausanne (UNIL). Publication: Minimizing carry-over PCR contamination in expanded CAG/CTG repeat instability applications. Aeschbach L, Dion V. Sci Rep. 2017 Dec 21;7(1):18026. doi: 10.1038/s41598-017-18168-2. PubMed 29269788.
Backbone
  Vector backbone: Gateway Donor vector
  Backbone size w/o insert (bp): 2850
  Vector type: Mammalian Expression
Growth in bacteria
  Bacterial resistance: Kanamycin, 50 μg/mL
  Growth temperature: 37°C
  Growth strain: DH5alpha
  Copy number: Unknown
Gene/Insert
  Gene/Insert name: SUMO1
  Species: H. sapiens (human)
  Insert size (bp): 306
  Mutation: Q29H compared with NCBI reference NP_003343.1
  Entrez Gene: SUMO1 (a.k.a. DAP1, GMP1, OFC10, PIC1, SENP2, SMT3, SMT3C, SMT3H3, UBL1)
  Cloning method: Gateway Cloning
  Sequencing primers: 5′ M13; 3′ M13r
Terms and licenses: Academic/Nonprofit Terms; Industry Terms: Not Available to Industry
How to cite: pDONR-SUMO1 was a gift from Vincent Dion (Addgene plasmid # 114388 ; http://n2t.net/addgene:114388 ; RRID:Addgene_114388)
