[The description below was written by a language model from this plasmid's Addgene catalogue record and pLannotate feature annotations shown in this document.]
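Description:
pDONR-SUMO1 is a Gateway entry clone carrying the human SUMO1 coding sequence, built by Gateway recombination into a donor vector backbone. It is propagated in E. coli using a high-copy ColE1/pUC-type origin and selected with kanamycin through an aminoglycoside phosphotransferase (KanR) gene. The catalogue lists 2,850 bp as the backbone size without insert, but the full sequence record is itself 2,850 nt long, so that figure appears to describe the whole plasmid including the insert.

The roughly 300 bp SUMO1 open reading frame sits between attL1 and attL2, the sites recognised in the LR Clonase reaction, so the gene can be moved in a defined orientation into any attR-containing destination vector. SUMO1 encodes a small ubiquitin-like modifier that is conjugated to lysines of target proteins. The cloned copy carries a Q29H substitution relative to the NCBI reference protein. Upstream of the cassette lie rrnB T1 and T2 transcription terminators, which insulate the insert from read-through transcription in bacteria. Short lacI and lacZα fragments are annotated nearby and are probably backbone remnants. A T7 promoter lies just outside attL2, on the opposite strand to the insert and facing back toward it, and M13 priming sites flank the cassette for sequence verification.

Although the repository classes it as a mammalian expression vector, the annotated features include no eukaryotic promoter or polyadenylation signal. The plasmid is therefore best regarded as a shuttle source of SUMO1 for building expression constructs, not as an expression vector in its own right. The record states no purpose beyond providing SUMO1 in a pDONR vector.
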