Features (pLannotate 1.2.2; 10 found; start..end, strand, type, name):
      2..94      +  CDS            lacI (fragment): lac repressor; lacI; The lac repressor binds to the lac operator to inhibit transcription in E. coli. This inhibition can be relieved by adding lactose or isopropyl-β-D-thiogalactopyranoside (IPTG).
    149..176     -  terminator     rrnB T2 terminator: transcription terminator T2 from the E. coli rrnB gene
    308..351     +  terminator     rrnB T1 terminator: Escherichia coli rrnB; transcription terminator T1 from the E. coli rrnB gene
    398..434     -  CDS            lacZα (fragment): LacZα fragment of β-galactosidase; lacZ fragment
    450..549     +  protein_bind   attL1: mutant version of attL; recombination site for the Gateway® LR reaction LR Clonase™
    550..852     +  CDS            SUMO1: SUMO1_HUMAN - Also known as SMT3C, SMT3H3, UBL1. Experimental evidence at protein level: Swiss-Prot protein existence level 1. Ubiquitin-like protein that can be covalently attached to proteins as a monomer or a lysine-linked polymer. Covalent attachment via an isopeptide bond to its substrates requires prior activation by the E1 complex SAE1-SAE2 and linkage to the E2 enzyme UBE2I, and can be promoted by E3 ligases such as PIAS1-4, RANBP2 or CBX4. This post- translational modification on lysine residues of proteins plays a crucial role in a number of cellular processes such as nuclear transpo
    856..955     -  protein_bind   attL2: mutant version of attL; recombination site for the Gateway® LR reaction LR Clonase™
    973..991     -  promoter       T7 promoter: promoter for bacteriophage T7 RNA polymerase
   1125..1934    +  CDS            KanR: aminoglycoside phosphotransferase; aph(3')-Ia; confers resistance to kanamycin in bacteria or G418 (Geneticin®) in eukaryotes
   2081..2669    +  rep_origin     ori: high-copy-number ColE1/pMB1/pBR322/pUC origin of replication
>Addgene plasmid #114388 | pDONR-SUMO1 | addgene full sequence | sequence record 225142 | Addgene NGS Result
AGCGCCCAATACGCAAACCGCCTCTCCCCGCGCGTTGGCCGATTCATTAATGCAGCTGGCACGACAGGTT
TCCCGACTGGAAAGCGGGCAGTGAGCGCAACGCAATTAATACGCGTACCGCTAGCCAGGAAGAGTTTGTA
GAAACGCAAAAAGGCCATCCGTCAGGATGGCCTTCTGCTTAGTTTGATGCCTGGCAGTTTATGGCGGGCG
TCCTGCCCGCCACCCTCCGGGCCGTTGCTTCACAACGTTCAAATCCGCTCCCGGCGGATTTGTCCTACTC
AGGAGAGCGTTCACCGACAAACAACAGATAAAACGAAAGGCCCAGTCTTCCGACTGAGCCTTTCGTTTTA
TTTGATGCCTGGCAGTTCCCTACTCTCGCGTTAACGCTAGCATGGATGTTTTCCCAGTCACGACGTTGTA
AAACGACGGCCAGTCTTAAGCTCGGGCCCCAAATAATGATTTTATTTTGACTGATAGTGACCTGTTCGTT
GCAACAAATTGATGAGCAATGCTTTTTTATAATGCCAACTTTGTACAAAAAAGCAGGCTATGTCTGACCA
GGAGGCAAAACCTTCAACTGAGGACTTGGGGGATAAGAAGGAAGGTGAATATATTAAACTCAAAGTCATT
GGTCACGACAGTAGCGAAATTCACTTCAAAGTGAAAATGACAACACATCTCAAGAAACTCAAAGAATCAT
ACTGTCAAAGACAGGGTGTTCCAATGAATTCACTCAGGTTTCTCTTTGAGGGTCAGAGAATTGCTGATAA
TCATACTCCAAAAGAACTCGGTATGGAAGAGGAGGATGTGATTGAAGTTTATCAGGAACAAACGGGGGGT
CATTCAACAGTTTAGACCCAGCTTTCTTGTACAAAGTTGGCATTATAAGAAAGCATTGCTTATCAATTTG
TTGCAACGAACAGGTCACTATCAGTCAAAATAAAATCATTATTTGCCATCCAGCTGATATCCCCTATAGT
GAGTCGTATTACATGGTCATAGCTGTTTCCTGGCAGCTCTGGCCCGTGTCTCAAAATCTCTGATGTTACA
TTGCACAAGATAAAAATATATCATCATGAACAATAAAACTGTCTGCTTACATAAACAGTAATACAAGGGG
TGTTATGAGCCATATTCAACGGGAAACGTCGAGGCCGCGATTAAATTCCAACATGGATGCTGATTTATAT
GGGTATAAATGGGCTCGCGATAATGTCGGGCAATCAGGTGCGACAATCTATCGCTTGTATGGGAAGCCCG
ATGCGCCAGAGTTGTTTCTGAAACATGGCAAAGGTAGCGTTGCCAATGATGTTACAGATGAGATGGTCAG
ACTAAACTGGCTGACGGAATTTATGCCTCTTCCGACCATCAAGCATTTTATCCGTACTCCTGATGATGCA
TGGTTACTCACCACTGCGATCCCCGGAAAAACAGCATTCCAGGTATTAGAAGAATATCCTGATTCAGGTG
AAAATATTGTTGATGCGCTGGCAGTGTTCCTGCGCCGGTTGCATTCGATTCCTGTTTGTAATTGTCCTTT
TAACAGCGATCGCGTATTTCGTCTCGCTCAGGCGCAATCACGAATGAATAACGGTTTGGTTGATGCGAGT
GATTTTGATGACGAGCGTAATGGCTGGCCTGTTGAACAAGTCTGGAAAGAAATGCATAAACTTTTGCCAT
TCTCACCGGATTCAGTCGTCACTCATGGTGATTTCTCACTTGATAACCTTATTTTTGACGAGGGGAAATT
AATAGGTTGTATTGATGTTGGACGAGTCGGAATCGCAGACCGATACCAGGATCTTGCCATCCTATGGAAC
TGCCTCGGTGAGTTTTCTCCTTCATTACAGAAACGGCTTTTTCAAAAATATGGTATTGATAATCCTGATA
TGAATAAATTGCAGTTTCATTTGATGCTCGATGAGTTTTTCTAATCAGAATTGGTTAATTGGTTGTAACA
CTGGCAGAGCATTACGCTGACTTGACGGGACGGCGCAAGCTCATGACCAAAATCCCTTAACGTGAGTTAC
GCGTCGTTCCACTGAGCGTCAGACCCCGTAGAAAAGATCAAAGGATCTTCTTGAGATCCTTTTTTTCTGC
GCGTAATCTGCTGCTTGCAAACAAAAAAACCACCGCTACCAGCGGTGGTTTGTTTGCCGGATCAAGAGCT
ACCAACTCTTTTTCCGAAGGTAACTGGCTTCAGCAGAGCGCAGATACCAAATACTGTTCTTCTAGTGTAG
CCGTAGTTAGGCCACCACTTCAAGAACTCTGTAGCACCGCCTACATACCTCGCTCTGCTAATCCTGTTAC
CAGTGGCTGCTGCCAGTGGCGATAAGTCGTGTCTTACCGGGTTGGACTCAAGACGATAGTTACCGGATAA
GGCGCAGCGGTCGGGCTGAACGGGGGGTTCGTGCACACAGCCCAGCTTGGAGCGAACGACCTACACCGAA
CTGAGATACCTACAGCGTGAGCTATGAGAAAGCGCCACGCTTCCCGAAGGGAGAAAGGCGGACAGGTATC
CGGTAAGCGGCAGGGTCGGAACAGGAGAGCGCACGAGGGAGCTTCCAGGGGGAAACGCCTGGTATCTTTA
TAGTCCTGTCGGGTTTCGCCACCTCTGACTTGAGCGTCGATTTTTGTGATGCTCGTCAGGGGGGCGGAGC
CTATGGAAAAACGCCAGCAACGCGGCCTTTTTACGGTTCCTGGCCTTTTGCTGGCCTTTTGCTCACATGT
TCTTTCCTGCGTTATCCCCTGATTCTGTGGATAACCGTATTACCGCCTTTGAGTGAGCTGATACCGCTCG
CCGCAGCCGAACGACCGAGCGCAGCGAGTCAGTGAGCGAGGAAGCGGAAG
